LOCUS       Exported 6443 bp ds-DNA circular SYN 12-MAY-2021
DEFINITION  synthetic circular DNA
ACCESSION   .
VERSION     .
KEYWORDS    pBABE-FLAG-LKB1
SOURCE      synthetic DNA construct
  ORGANISM  synthetic DNA construct
REFERENCE   1 (bases 1 to 6443)
  AUTHORS   Shaw RJ, Kosmatka M, Bardeesy N, Hurley RL, Witters LA, DePinho RA,
            Cantley LC
  TITLE     The tumor suppressor LKB1 kinase directly activates AMP-activated
            kinase and regulates apoptosis in response to energy stress.
  JOURNAL   Proc Natl Acad Sci U S A 2004 Mar 9;101(10):3329-35. Epub 2004 Feb
            25.
  PUBMED    14985505
REFERENCE   2 (bases 1 to 6443)
  AUTHORS   .
  TITLE     Direct Submission
  JOURNAL   Exported May 12, 2021 from SnapGene Server 1.1.58
            http://www.snapgene.com
FEATURES             Location/Qualifiers
     source          1..6443
                     /organism="synthetic DNA construct"
                     /mol_type="other DNA"
     LTR             8..477
                     /note="long terminal repeat from Moloney murine leukemia
                     virus"
     misc_feature    542..741
                     /label=MMLV Psi
                     /note="packaging signal of Moloney murine leukemia virus
                     (MMLV)"
     CDS             942..1358
                     /label=gag (truncated)
                     /note="truncated Moloney murine leukemia virus (MMLV) gag
                     gene lacking the start codon"
     primer_bind     1288..1310
                     /label=pLXSN 5'
                     /note="Murine stem cell virus, forward primer. Also called
                     MSCV"
     primer_bind     1326..1342
                     /label=pBABE 5'
                     /note="Psi packaging signal, forward primer for pBABE
                     vectors"
     regulatory      1376..1385
                     /regulatory_class="other"
                     /note="vertebrate consensus sequence for strong initiation
                     of translation (Kozak, 1987)"
     CDS             1385..1408
                     /codon_start=1
                     /product="FLAG(R) epitope tag, followed by an enterokinase
                     cleavage site"
                     /label=FLAG
                     /translation="DYKDDDDK"
     primer_bind     complement(2773..2793)
                     /label=pBABE 3'
                     /note="SV40 enhancer, reverse primer for pBABE vectors"
     promoter        2778..3107
                     /label=SV40 promoter
                     /note="SV40 enhancer and early promoter"
     rep_origin      2958..3093
                     /label=SV40 ori
                     /note="SV40 origin of replication"
     primer_bind     3020..3039
                     /label=SV40pro-F
                     /note="SV40 promoter/origin, forward primer"
     CDS             3117..3716
                     /codon_start=1
                     /gene="pac from Streptomyces alboniger"
                     /product="puromycin N-acetyltransferase"
                     /label=PuroR
                     /note="confers resistance to puromycin"
                     /translation="MTEYKPTVRLATRDDVPRAVRTLAAAFADYPATRHTVDPDRHIER
                     VTELQELFLTRVGLDIGKVWVADDGAAVAVWTTPESVEAGAVFAEIGPRMAELSGSRLA
                     AQQQMEGLLAPHRPKEPAWFLATVGVSPDHQGKGLGSAVVLPGVEAAERAGVPAFLETS
                     APRNLPFYERLGFTVTADVEVPEGPRTWCMTRKPGA"
     primer_bind     complement(3117..3136)
                     /label=Puro-R
                     /note="Puromycin resistance gene, reverse primer. Also
                     called puro-variant-R"
     primer_bind     3613..3633
                     /label=Puro-F
                     /note="Puromycin resistance gene, forward primer"
     LTR             3937..4406
                     /note="long terminal repeat from Moloney murine leukemia
                     virus"
     primer_bind     complement(4536..4553)
                     /label=L4440
                     /note="L4440 vector, forward primer"
     rep_origin      complement(4707..5295)
                     /direction=LEFT
                     /label=ori
                     /note="high-copy-number ColE1/pMB1/pBR322/pUC origin of
                     replication"
     primer_bind     complement(4787..4806)
                     /label=pBR322ori-F
                     /note="pBR322 origin, forward primer"
     CDS             complement(5455..6315)
                     /codon_start=1
                     /gene="bla"
                     /product="beta-lactamase"
                     /label=AmpR
                     /note="confers resistance to ampicillin, carbenicillin, and
                     related antibiotics"
                     /translation="MSIQHFRVALIPFFAAFCLPVFAHPETLVKVKDAEDQLGARVGYI
                     ELDLNSGKILESFRPEERFPMMSTFKVLLCGAVLSRIDAGQEQLGRRIHYSQNDLVEYS
                     PVTEKHLTDGMTVRELCSAAITMSDNTAANLLLTTIGGPKELTAFLHNMGDHVTRLDRW
                     EPELNEAIPNDERDTTMPVAMATTLRKLLTGELLTLASRQQLIDWMEADKVAGPLLRSA
                     LPAGWFIADKSGAGERGSRGIIAALGPDGKPSRIVVIYTTGSQATMDERNRQIAEIGAS
                     LIKHW"
     primer_bind     6078..6097
                     /label=Amp-R
                     /note="Ampicillin resistance gene, reverse primer"
     promoter        complement(6316..6420)
                     /gene="bla"
                     /label=AmpR promoter
ORIGIN
        1 ctgcagcctg aatatgggcc aaacaggata tctgtggtaa gcagttcctg ccccggctca
       61 gggccaagaa cagatggaac agctgaatat gggccaaaca ggatatctgt ggtaagcagt
      121 tcctgccccg gctcagggcc aagaacagat ggtccccaga tgcggtccag ccctcagcag
      181 tttctagaga accatcagat gtttccaggg tgccccaagg acctgaaatg accctgtgcc
      241 ttatttgaac taaccaatca gttcgcttct cgcttctgtt cgcgcgcttc tgctccccga
      301 gctcaataaa agagcccaca acccctcact cggggcgcca gtcctccgat tgactgagtc
      361 gcccgggtac ccgtgtatcc aataaaccct cttgcagttg catccgactt gtggtctcgc
      421 tgttccttgg gagggtctcc tctgagtgat tgactacccg tcagcggggg tctttcattt
      481 gggggctcgt ccgggatcgg gagacccctg cccagggacc accgacccac caccgggagg
      541 caagctggcc agcaacttat ctgtgtctgt ccgattgtct agtgtctatg actgatttta
      601 tgcgcctgcg tcggtactag ttagctaact agctctgtat ctggcggacc cgtggtggaa
      661 ctgacgagtt ctgaacaccc ggccgcaacc ctgggagacg tcccagggac tttgggggcc
      721 gtttttgtgg cccgacctga ggaagggagt cgatgtggaa tccgaccccg tcaggatatg
      781 tggttctggt aggagacgag aacctaaaac agttcccgcc tccgtctgaa tttttgcttt
      841 cggtttggaa ccgaagccgc gcgtcttgtc tgctgcagcg ctgcagcatc gttctgtgtt
      901 gtctctgtct gactgtgttt ctgtatttgt ctgaaaatta gggccagact gttaccactc
      961 ccttaagttt gaccttaggt cactggaaag atgtcgagcg gatcgctcac aaccagtcgg
     1021 tagatgtcaa gaagagacgt tgggttacct tctgctctgc agaatggcca acctttaacg
     1081 tcggatggcc gcgagacggc acctttaacc gagacctcat cacccaggtt aagatcaagg
     1141 tcttttcacc tggcccgcat ggacacccag accaggtccc ctacatcgtg acctgggaag
     1201 ccttggcttt tgacccccct ccctgggtca agccctttgt acaccctaag cctccgcctc
     1261 ctcttcctcc atccgccccg tctctccccc ttgaacctcc tcgttcgacc ccgcctcgat
     1321 cctcccttta tccagccctc actccttctc taggcgccgg ccggatctaa gcttagccac
     1381 catggactac aaagacgatg acgataaagc aagggatcca ctagtaacgg ccgccagtgt
     1441 gctggaattc tccagcatgg aggtggtgga cccgcagcag ctgggcatgt tcacggaggg
     1501 cgagctgatg tcggtgggta tggacacgtt catccaccgc atcgactcca ccgaggtcat
     1561 ctaccagccg cgccgcaagc gggccaagct catcggcaag tacctgatgg gggacctgct
     1621 gggggaaggc tcttacggca aggtgaagga ggtgctggac tcggagacgc tgtgcaggag
     1681 ggccgtcaag atcctcaaga agaagaagtt gcgaaggatc cccaacgggg aggccaacgt
     1741 gaagaaggaa attcaactac tgaggaggtt acggcacaaa aatgtcatcc agctggtgga
     1801 tgtgttatac aacgaagaga agcagaaaat gtatatggtg atggagtact gcgtgtgtgg
     1861 catgcaggaa atgctggaca gcgtgccgga gaagcgtttc ccagtgtgcc aggcccacgg
     1921 gtacttctgt cagctgattg acggcctgga gtacctgcat agccagggca ttgtgcacaa
     1981 ggacatcaag ccggggaacc tgctgctcac caccggtggc accctcaaaa tctccgacct
     2041 gggcgtggcc gaggcactgc acccgttcgc ggcggacgac acctgccgga ccagccaggg
     2101 ctccccggct ttccagccgc ccgagattgc caacggcctg gacaccttct ccggcttcaa
     2161 ggtggacatc tggtcggctg gggtcaccct ctacaacatc accacgggtc tgtacccctt
     2221 cgaaggggac aacatctaca agttgtttga gaacatcggg aaggggagct acgccatccc
     2281 gggcgactgt ggccccccgc tctctgacct gctgaaaggg atgcttgagt acgaaccggc
     2341 caagaggttc tccatccggc agatccggca gcacagctgg ttccggaaga aacatcctcc
     2401 ggctgaagca ccagtgccca tcccaccgag cccagacacc aaggaccggt ggcgcagcat
     2461 gactgtggtg ccgtacttgg aggacctgca cggcgcggac gaggacgagg acctcttcga
     2521 catcgaggat gacatcatct acactcagga cttcacggtg cccggacagg tcccagaaga
     2581 ggaggccagt cacaatggac agcgccgggg cctccccaag gccgtgtgta tgaacggcac
     2641 agaggcggcg cagctgagca ccaaatccag ggcggagggc cgggccccca accctgcccg
     2701 caaggcctgc tccgccagca gcaagatccg ccggctgtcg gcctgcaagc agcagtgagg
     2761 cgtcgaccct gtggaatgtg tgtcagttag ggtgtggaaa gtccccaggc tccccagcag
     2821 gcagaagtat gcaaagcatg catctcaatt agtcagcaac caggtgtgga aagtccccag
     2881 gctccccagc aggcagaagt atgcaaagca tgcatctcaa ttagtcagca accatagtcc
     2941 cgcccctaac tccgcccatc ccgcccctaa ctccgcccag ttccgcccat tctccgcccc
     3001 atggctgact aatttttttt atttatgcag aggccgaggc cgcctcggcc tctgagctat
     3061 tccagaagta gtgaggaggc ttttttggag gcctaggctt ttgcaaaaag cttaccatga
     3121 ccgagtacaa gcccacggtg cgcctcgcca cccgcgacga cgtccccagg gccgtacgca
     3181 ccctcgccgc cgcgttcgcc gactaccccg ccacgcgcca caccgtcgat ccggaccgcc
     3241 acatcgagcg ggtcaccgag ctgcaagaac tcttcctcac gcgcgtcggg ctcgacatcg
     3301 gcaaggtgtg ggtcgcggac gacggcgccg cggtggcggt ctggaccacg ccggagagcg
     3361 tcgaagcggg ggcggtgttc gccgagatcg gcccgcgcat ggccgagttg agcggttccc
     3421 ggctggccgc gcagcaacag atggaaggcc tcctggcgcc gcaccggccc aaggagcccg
     3481 cgtggttcct ggccaccgtc ggcgtctcgc ccgaccacca gggcaagggt ctgggcagcg
     3541 ccgtcgtgct ccccggagtg gaggcggccg agcgcgccgg ggtgcccgcc ttcctggaga
     3601 cctccgcgcc ccgcaacctc cccttctacg agcggctcgg cttcaccgtc accgccgacg
     3661 tcgaggtgcc cgaaggaccg cgcacctggt gcatgacccg caagcccggt gcctgacgcc
     3721 cgccccacga cccgcagcgc ccgaccgaaa ggagcgcacg accccatgca tcgataaaat
     3781 aaaagatttt atttagtctc cagaaaaagg ggggaatgaa agaccccacc tgtaggtttg
     3841 gcaagctagc ttaagtaacg ccattttgca aggcatggaa aaatacataa ctgagaatag
     3901 agaagttcag atcaaggtca ggaacagatg gaacagctga atatgggcca aacaggatat
     3961 ctgtggtaag cagttcctgc cccggctcag ggccaagaac agatggaaca gctgaatatg
     4021 ggccaaacag gatatctgtg gtaagcagtt cctgccccgg ctcagggcca agaacagatg
     4081 gtccccagat gcggtccagc cctcagcagt ttctagagaa ccatcagatg tttccagggt
     4141 gccccaagga cctgaaatga ccctgtgcct tatttgaact aaccaatcag ttcgcttctc
     4201 gcttctgttc gcgcgcttct gctccccgag ctcaataaaa gagcccacaa cccctcactc
     4261 ggggcgccag tcctccgatt gactgagtcg cccgggtacc cgtgtatcca ataaaccctc
     4321 ttgcagttgc atccgacttg tggtctcgct gttccttggg agggtctcct ctgagtgatt
     4381 gactacccgt cagcgggggt ctttcacatg cagcatgtat caaaattaat ttggtttttt
     4441 ttcttaagta tttacattaa atggccatag ttgcattaat gaatcggcca acgcgcgggg
     4501 agaggcggtt tgcgtattgg gcgctcttcc gcttcctcgc tcactgactc gctgcgctcg
     4561 gtcgttcggc tgcggcgagc ggtatcagct cactcaaagg cggtaatacg gttatccaca
     4621 gaatcagggg ataacgcagg aaagaacatg tgagcaaaag gccagcaaaa ggccaggaac
     4681 cgtaaaaagg ccgcgttgct ggcgtttttc cataggctcc gcccccctga cgagcatcac
     4741 aaaaatcgac gctcaagtca gaggtggcga aacccgacag gactataaag ataccaggcg
     4801 tttccccctg gaagctccct cgtgcgctct cctgttccga ccctgccgct taccggatac
     4861 ctgtccgcct ttctcccttc gggaagcgtg gcgctttctc atagctcacg ctgtaggtat
     4921 ctcagttcgg tgtaggtcgt tcgctccaag ctgggctgtg tgcacgaacc ccccgttcag
     4981 cccgaccgct gcgccttatc cggtaactat cgtcttgagt ccaacccggt aagacacgac
     5041 ttatcgccac tggcagcagc cactggtaac aggattagca gagcgaggta tgtaggcggt
     5101 gctacagagt tcttgaagtg gtggcctaac tacggctaca ctagaagaac agtatttggt
     5161 atctgcgctc tgctgaagcc agttaccttc ggaaaaagag ttggtagctc ttgatccggc
     5221 aaacaaacca ccgctggtag cggtggtttt tttgtttgca agcagcagat tacgcgcaga
     5281 aaaaaaggat ctcaagaaga tcctttgatc ttttctacgg ggtctgacgc tcagtggaac
     5341 gaaaactcac gttaagggat tttggtcatg agattatcaa aaaggatctt cacctagatc
     5401 cttttgcggc cgcaaatcaa tctaaagtat atatgagtaa acttggtctg acagttacca
     5461 atgcttaatc agtgaggcac ctatctcagc gatctgtcta tttcgttcat ccatagttgc
     5521 ctgactcccc gtcgtgtaga taactacgat acgggagggc ttaccatctg gccccagtgc
     5581 tgcaatgata ccgcgagacc cacgctcacc ggctccagat ttatcagcaa taaaccagcc
     5641 agccggaagg gccgagcgca gaagtggtcc tgcaacttta tccgcctcca tccagtctat
     5701 taattgttgc cgggaagcta gagtaagtag ttcgccagtt aatagtttgc gcaacgttgt
     5761 tgccattgct acaggcatcg tggtgtcacg ctcgtcgttt ggtatggctt cattcagctc
     5821 cggttcccaa cgatcaaggc gagttacatg atcccccatg ttgtgcaaaa aagcggttag
     5881 ctccttcggt cctccgatcg ttgtcagaag taagttggcc gcagtgttat cactcatggt
     5941 tatggcagca ctgcataatt ctcttactgt catgccatcc gtaagatgct tttctgtgac
     6001 tggtgagtac tcaaccaagt cattctgaga atagtgtatg cggcgaccga gttgctcttg
     6061 cccggcgtca atacgggata ataccgcgcc acatagcaga actttaaaag tgctcatcat
     6121 tggaaaacgt tcttcggggc gaaaactctc aaggatctta ccgctgttga gatccagttc
     6181 gatgtaaccc actcgtgcac ccaactgatc ttcagcatct tttactttca ccagcgtttc
     6241 tgggtgagca aaaacaggaa ggcaaaatgc cgcaaaaaag ggaataaggg cgacacggaa
     6301 atgttgaata ctcatactct tcctttttca atattattga agcatttatc agggttattg
     6361 tctcatgagc ggatacatat ttgaatgtat ttagaaaaat aaacaaatag gggttccgcg
     6421 cacatttccc cgaaaagtgc cac
//
