[The description below was written by a language model from this plasmid's Addgene catalogue record and the feature table of its GenBank file.]
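Description:
pBABE-FLAG-LKB1 is a Moloney murine leukemia virus (MMLV)-based retroviral expression vector built on the pBABE-puro backbone, designed to deliver human LKB1 (STK11) into mammalian cells. The plasmid is about 6.4 kb. It is propagated in E. coli through a high-copy ColE1/pUC-type origin and selected with ampicillin via the beta-lactamase gene and its own promoter.

The retroviral cassette is bounded by two MMLV long terminal repeats. Downstream of the 5′ LTR lie the Psi packaging signal and a truncated gag segment lacking its start codon; together these allow efficient encapsidation of the vector RNA when the plasmid is introduced into a packaging cell line that supplies the viral proteins in trans. The insert of roughly 1.4 kb was cloned between the BamHI site, which was destroyed, and the SalI site, which was retained. It begins with a Kozak consensus followed by an N-terminal FLAG epitope fused to LKB1. The feature table annotates the tag but not the LKB1 coding region itself, which presumably occupies the unannotated interval before the SV40 element. No dedicated internal promoter precedes the insert, so, as is standard for pBABE vectors, transcription is driven from the 5′ LTR. An SV40 enhancer/early promoter, which includes the SV40 origin, then drives puromycin N-acetyltransferase, allowing selection of stably transduced cells.

The construct suits stable, epitope-tagged expression of this tumour suppressor kinase, with FLAG enabling detection or immunoprecipitation. The associated publication concerns LKB1 activation of AMP-activated kinase and regulation of apoptosis under energy stress.
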