Addgene plasmid #8592: pBABE-FLAG-LKB1
Depositing lab: Lewis Cantley. Depositing organization: Beth Israel Deaconess Medical Center. Publication: The tumor suppressor LKB1 kinase directly activates AMP-activated kinase and regulates apoptosis in response to energy stress. Shaw RJ, Kosmatka M, Bardeesy N, Hurley RL, Witters LA, DePinho RA, Cantley LC. Proc Natl Acad Sci U S A 2004 Mar 9;101(10):3329-35. Epub 2004 Feb 25. 10.1073/pnas.0308061100 PubMed 14985505.
Backbone
  Vector backbone: pBABE-puro
  Backbone size w/o insert (bp): 5169
  Vector type: Mammalian Expression, Retroviral
  Selectable markers: Puromycin
Growth in bacteria
  Bacterial resistance: Ampicillin, 100 μg/mL
  Growth temperature: 37°C
  Growth strain: DH5alpha
  Copy number: High Copy
Gene/Insert
  Gene/Insert name: LKB1
  Species: H. sapiens (human)
  Insert size (bp): 1400
  GenBank ID: Q15831
  Entrez Gene: STK11 (a.k.a. LKB1, PJS, hLKB1)
  Tag / fusion protein: FLAG (N terminal on insert)
  Cloning method: Restriction Enzyme; 5′ cloning site BamHI (destroyed during cloning); 3′ cloning site SalI (not destroyed)
  Sequencing primers: 5′ pBABE 5'
Terms and licenses: Academic/Nonprofit Terms; Industry Terms: Not Available to Industry
How to cite: pBABE-FLAG-LKB1 was a gift from Lewis Cantley (Addgene plasmid # 8592 ; http://n2t.net/addgene:8592 ; RRID:Addgene_8592)
