>Addgene plasmid #8592 | pBABE-FLAG-LKB1 | addgene partial sequence | sequence record 52391 | pBABE-5
ATCTAAGCTTAGCCACCATGGACTACAAAGACGATGACGATAAAGCAAGGGATCCACTAGTAACGGCCGC
CAGTGTGCTGGAATTCTCCAGCATGGAGGTGGTGGACCCGCAGCAGCTGGGCATGTTCACGGAGGGCGAG
CTGATGTCGGTGGGTATGGACACGTTCATCCACCGCATCGACTCCACCGAGGTCATCTACCAGCCGCGCC
GCAAGCGGGCCAAGCTCATCGGCAAGTACCTGATGGGGGACCTGCTGGGGGAAGGCTCTTACGGCAAGGT
GAAGGAGGTGCTGGACTCGGAGACGCTGTGCAGGAGGGCCGTCAAGATCCTCAAGAAGAAGAAGTTGCGA
AGGATCCCCAACGGGGAGGCCAACGTGAAGAAGGAAATTCAACTACTGAGGAGGTTACGGCACAAAAATG
TCATCCAGCTGGTGGATGTGTTATACAACGAAGAGAAGCAGAAAATGTATATGGTGATGGAGTACTGCGT
GTGTGGCATGCAGGAAATGCTGGACAGCGTGCCGGAGAAGCGTTTCCCAGTGTGCCAGGCCCACGGGTAC
TTCTGTCAGCTGATTGACGGCCTGGAGTACCTGCATAGCCAGGGCATTGTGCACAAGGACATCAAGCCGG
GGAACCTGCTGCTCACCACCGGTGGCACCCTCAAAATCTCCGACCTGGGCGTGGCCGAGGCACTGCACCC
GTTCGCGGCGGACGACACCTGCCGGACCAGCCAGGGCTCCCCGGCTTTCCAGCCGCCCGAGATTGCCAAC
GGCCTGGACACCTTCTCCGGCTTCAAGGTGGACATCTGGTCGGCTGGGGTCACCCTCTACAACATCACCA
CGGGTCTGTACCCCTTCGAAGGGGACAACATCTACAAGTTGTTTGAGAACATCGGGAAGGGGAGCTACGC
CATCCCGGGCGACTGTGGCCCCCCGCTCTCTGACCTGCTGAAAGGGATGCT
