>Addgene plasmid #8592 | pBABE-FLAG-LKB1 | addgene partial sequence | sequence record 68881 | pBABE-3
AGGCCGACAGCCGGCGGATCTTGCTGCTGGCGGAGCAGGCCTTGCGGGCAGGGTTGGGGGCCCGGCCCTC
CGCCCTGGATTTGGTGCTCAGCTGCGCCGCCTCTGTGCCGTTCATACACACGGCCTTGGGGAGGCCCCGG
CGCTGTCCATTGTGACTGGCCTCCTCTTCTGGGACCTGTCCGGGCACCGTGAAGTCCTGAGTGTAGATGA
TGTCATCCTCGATGTCGAAGAGGTCCTCGTCCTCGTCCGCGCCGTGCAGGTCCTCCAAGTACGGCACCAC
AGTCATGCTGCGCCACCGGTCCTTGGTGTCTGGGCTCGGTGGGATGGGCACTGGTGCTTCAGCCGGAGGA
TGTTTCTTCCGGAACCAGCTGTGCTGCCGGATCTGCCGGATGGAGAACCTCTTGGCCGGTTCGTACTCAA
GCATCCCTTTCAGCAGGTCAGAGAGCGGGGGGCCACAGTCGCCCGGGATGGCGTAGCTCCCCTTCCCGAT
GTTCTCAAACAACTTGTAGATGTTGTCCCCTTCGAAGGGGTACAGACCCGTGGTGATGTTGTAGAGGGTG
ACCCCAGCCGACCAGATGTCCACCTTGAAGCCGGAGAAGGTGTCCAGGCCGTTGGCAATCTCGGGCGGCT
GGAAAGCCGGGGAGCCCTGGCTGGTCCGGCAGGTGTCGTCCGCCGCGAACGGGTGCAGTGCCTCGGCCAC
GCCCAGGTCGGAGATTTTGAGGGTGCCACCGGTGGTGAGCAGCAGGTTCCCCGGCTTGATGTCCTTGTGC
ACAATGCCCTGGCTATGCAGGTACTCCAGGCCGTCAATCAGCT
